>Addgene plasmid #116959 | pFS_0347_pET30-RT-CRISPR_Campylobacter_fetus_subsp._Fetus_ARRAY_1 | addgene full sequence | sequence record 227040 | Addgene NGS Result
CCAGGTCAAATTTAGCAAAACTATCGATTTATACATTTTAAAAATCAATAGAGTTTCGAATAAATTCGCT
CGAATTCAGCTCTCACAGGCTTTTGCTTAAAGAATTTATAATCATTAAAAAAGTATAATCATCTTGCAAA
TAACTAAATTTGCAGTGTTTAGACACTTTCTCCGATTATTAGGGGATTGAAACGTCCCGCGGCCGCTATT
CTTTTGATTTATAAGGGATTTTGCCGATTTCGGCCTATTGGTTAAAAAATGAGCTGATTTAACAAAAATT
TAACGCGAATTTTAACAAAATATTAACGCTTACAATTTAGGTGGCACTTTTCGGGGAAATGTGCGCGGAA
CCCCTATTTGTTTATTTTTCTAAATACATTCAAATATGTATCCGCTCATGAATTAATTCTTAGAAAAACT
CATCGAGCATCAAATGAAACTGCAATTTATTCATATCAGGATTATCAATACCATATTTTTGAAAAAGCCG
TTTCTGTAATGAAGGAGAAAACTCACCGAGGCAGTTCCATAGGATGGCAAGATCCTGGTATCGGTCTGCG
ATTCCGACTCGTCCAACATCAATACAACCTATTAATTTCCCCTCGTCAAAAATAAGGTTATCAAGTGAGA
AATCACCATGAGTGACGACTGAATCCGGTGAGAATGGCAAAAGTTTATGCATTTCTTTCCAGACTTGTTC
AACAGGCCAGCCATTACGCTCGTCATCAAAATCACTCGCATCAACCAAACCGTTATTCATTCGTGATTGC
GCCTGAGCGAGACGAAATACGCGATCGCTGTTAAAAGGACAATTACAAACAGGAATCGAATGCAACCGGC
GCAGGAACACTGCCAGCGCATCAACAATATTTTCACCTGAATCAGGATATTCTTCTAATACCTGGAATGC
TGTTTTCCCGGGGATCGCAGTGGTGAGTAACCATGCATCATCAGGAGTACGGATAAAATGCTTGATGGTC
GGAAGAGGCATAAATTCCGTCAGCCAGTTTAGTCTGACCATCTCATCTGTAACATCATTGGCAACGCTAC
CTTTGCCATGTTTCAGAAACAACTCTGGCGCATCGGGCTTCCCATACAATCGATAGATTGTCGCACCTGA
TTGCCCGACATTATCGCGAGCCCATTTATACCCATATAAATCAGCATCCATGTTGGAATTTAATCGCGGC
CTAGAGCAAGACGTTTCCCGTTGAATATGGCTCATAACACCCCTTGTATTACTGTTTATGTAAGCAGACA
GTTTTATTGTTCATGACCAAAATCCCTTAACGTGAGTTTTCGTTCCACTGAGCGTCAGACCCCGTAGAAA
AGATCAAAGGATCTTCTTGAGATCCTTTTTTTCTGCGCGTAATCTGCTGCTTGCAAACAAAAAAACCACC
GCTACCAGCGGTGGTTTGTTTGCCGGATCAAGAGCTACCAACTCTTTTTCCGAAGGTAACTGGCTTCAGC
AGAGCGCAGATACCAAATACTGTCCTTCTAGTGTAGCCGTAGTTAGGCCACCACTTCAAGAACTCTGTAG
CACCGCCTACATACCTCGCTCTGCTAATCCTGTTACCAGTGGCTGCTGCCAGTGGCGATAAGTCGTGTCT
TACCGGGTTGGACTCAAGACGATAGTTACCGGATAAGGCGCAGCGGTCGGGCTGAACGGGGGGTTCGTGC
ACACAGCCCAGCTTGGAGCGAACGACCTACACCGAACTGAGATACCTACAGCGTGAGCTATGAGAAAGCG
CCACGCTTCCCGAAGGGAGAAAGGCGGACAGGTATCCGGTAAGCGGCAGGGTCGGAACAGGAGAGCGCAC
GAGGGAGCTTCCAGGGGGAAACGCCTGGTATCTTTATAGTCCTGTCGGGTTTCGCCACCTCTGACTTGAG
CGTCGATTTTTGTGATGCTCGTCAGGGGGGCGGAGCCTATGGAAAAACGCCAGCAACGCGGCCTTTTTAC
GGTTCCTGGTCTTTTGCTGGCCTTTTGCTCACATGTTCTTTCCTGCGTTATCCCCTGATTCTGTGGATAA
CCGTATTACCGCCTTTGAGTGAGCTGATACCGCTCGCCGCAGCCGAACGACCGAGCGCAGCGAGTCAGTG
AGCGAGGAAGCGGAAGAGCGCCTGATGCGGTATTTTCTCCTTACGCATCTGTGCGGTATTTCACACCGCA
ATGGTGCACTCTCAGTACAATCTGCTCTGATGCCGCATAGTTAAGCCAGTATACACTCCGCTATCGCTAC
GTGACTGGGTCATGGCTGCGCCCCGACACCCGCCAACACCCGCTGACGCGCCCTGACGGGCTTGTCTGCT
CCCGGCATCCGCTTACAGACAAGCTGTGACCGTCTCCGGGAGCTGCATGTGTCAGAGGTTTTCACCGTCA
TCACCGAAACGCGCGAGGCAGCTGCGGTAAAGCTCATCAGCGTGGTCGTGAAGCGATTCACAGATGTCTG
CCTGTTCATCCGCGTCCAGCTCGTTGAGTTTCTCCAGAAGCGTTAATGTCTGGCTTCTGATAAAGCGGGC
CATGTTAAGGGCGGTTTTTTCCTGTTTGGTCACTGATGCCTCCGTGTAAGGGGGATTTCTGTTCATGGGG
GTAATGATACCGATGAAACGAGAGAGGATGCTCACGATACGGGTTACTGATGATGAACATGCCCGGTTAC
TGGAACGTTGTGAGGGTAAACAACTGGCGGTATGGATGCGGCGGGACCAGAGAAAAATCACTCAGGGTCA
ATGCCAGCGCTTCGTTAATACAGATGTAGGTGTTCCACAGGGTAGCCAGCAGCATCCTGCGATGCAGATC
CGGAACATAATGGTGCAGGGCGCTGACTTCCGCGTTTCCAGACTTTACGAAACACGGAAACCGAAGATCA
TTCATGTTGTTGCTCAGGTCGCAGACGTTTTGCAGCAGCAGTCGCTTCACGTTCGCTCGCGTATCGGTGA
TTCATTCTGCTAACCAGTAAGGCAACCCCGCCAGCCTAGCCGGGTCCTCAACGACAGGAGCACGATCATG
CGCACCCGTGGGGCCGCCATGCCGGCGATAATGGCCTGCTTCTCGCCGAAACGTTTGGTGGCGGGACCAG
TGACGAAGGCTTGAGCGAGGGCGTGCAAGATTCCGAATACCGCAAGCGACAGGCCGATCATCGTCGCGCT
CCAGCGAAAGCGGTCCTCGCCGAAAATGACCCAGAGCGCTGCCGGCACCTGTCCTACGAGTTGCATGATA
AAGAAGATAGTCATAAGTGCGGCGACGATAGTCATGCCCCGCGCCCACCGGAAGGAGCTGACTGGGTTGA
AGGCTCTCAAGGGCATCGGTCGAGATCCCGGTGCCTAATGAGTGAGCTAACTTACATTAATTGCGTTGCG
CTCACTGCCCGCTTTCCAGTCGGGAAACCTGTCGTGCCAGCTGCATTAATGAATCGGCCAACGCGCGGGG
AGAGGCGGTTTGCGTATTGGGCGCCAGGGTGGTTTTTCTTTTCACCAGTGAGACGGGCAACAGCTGATTG
CCCTTCACCGCCTGGCCCTGAGAGAGTTGCAGCAAGCGGTCCACGCTGGTTTGCCCCAGCAGGCGAAAAT
CCTGTTTGATGGTGGTTAACGGCGGGATATAACATGAGCTATCTTCGGTATCGTCGTATCCCACTACCGA
GATGTCCGCACCAACGCGCAGCCCGGACTCGGTAATGGCGCGCATTGCGCCCAGCGCCATCTGATCGTTG
GCAACCAGCATCGCAGTGGGAACGATGCCCTCATTCAGCATTTGCATGGTTTGTTGAAAACCGGACATGG
CACTCCAGTCGCCTTCCCGTTCCGCTATCGGCTGAATTTGATTGCGAGTGAGATATTTATGCCAGCCAGC
CAGACGCAGACGCGCCGAGACAGAACTTAATGGGCCCGCTAACAGCGCGATTTGCTGGTGACCCAATGCG
ACCAGATGCTCCACGCCCAGTCGCGTACCATCTTCATGGGAGAAAATAATACTGTTGATGGGTGTCTGGT
CAGAGACATCAAGAAATAACGCCGGAACATTAGTGCAGGCAGCTTCCACAGCAATGGCATCCTGGTCATC
CAGCGGATAGTTAATGATCAGCCCACTGACGCGTTGCGCGAGAAGATTGTGCACCGCCGCTTTACAGGCT
TCGACGCCGCTTCGTTCTACCATCGACACCACCACGCTGGCACCCAGTTGATCGGCGCGAGATTTAATCG
CCGCGACAATTTGCGACGGCGCGTGCAGGGCCAGACTGGAGGTGGCAACGCCAATCAGCAACGACTGTTT
GCCCGCCAGTTGTTGTGCCACGCGGTTGGGAATGTAATTCAGCTCCGCCATCGCCGCTTCCACTTTTTCC
CGCGTTTTCGCAGAAACGTGGCTGGCCTGGTTCACCACGCGGGAAACGGTCTGATAAGAGACACCGGCAT
ACTCTGCGACATCGTATAACGTTACTGGTTTCACATTCACCACCCTGAATTGACTCTCTTCCGGGCGCTA
TCATGCCATACCGCGAAAGGTTTTGCGCCATTCGATGGTGTCCGGGATCTCGACGCTCTCCCTTATGCGA
CTCCTGCATTAGGAAGCAGCCCAGTAGTAGGTTGAGGCCGTTGAGCACCGCCGCCGCAAGGAATGGTGCA
TGCAAGGAGATGGCGCCCAACAGTCCCCCGGCCACGGGGCCTGCCACCATACCCACGCCGAAACAAGCGC
TCATGAGCCCGAAGTGGCGAGCCCGATCTTCCCCATCGGTGATGTCGGCGATATAGGCGCCAGCAACCGC
ACCTGTGGCGCCGGTGATGCCGGCCACGATGCGTCCGGCGTAGAGGATCGAGATCGATCTCGATCCCGCG
AAATTAATACGACTCACTATAGGGGAATTGTGAGCGGATAACAATTCCCCTCTAGAAATAATTTTGTTTA
ACTTTAAGAAGGAGATATACATATGTTCGAGAAAACCCTAGAGCAGATCCTAAGTGACAAGAACATTCAG
ATTGCTCTGAACTCTCTGAAGAAAACCGCCCTGGGTATCGACAACTTATCCGAACTGAACGAACACTTCA
TCCATAAACTCAAGCAGTCCTGCCTGAATCAGACCTACGCCCCTGAACCAGTCTTACAGAAGTTGATTCC
TAAGTCCGACGGAGAGAATTACAGGAAACTCGCTATTTCCTCATTGAAGGATAAGCTAATCCAGAAGGTA
TTGGCCAATGAACTGACTTGGTACTTCGACAAACACTTCTCTGACAAGAGCTACGCATACAGGCCTGGTA
AGTCATACAAGAACGCCATCTTCAGGCTGAGAGACTTCTTGCGAGTGAAGCCCTACTTCGTGATCAAGTC
CGACATTAAGGACTGCTTCGAATCTATCAACCACAGTAAATTAGTGGCTTTACTGGCCAAGTACATCAAG
GACAAGCGTGTCTTAAATCTGGTTGAGATATGGATTAAGAACGGCATATTCAACAGACAGACATATATCA
AGCATAGCAAGTTCGGCATTCACCAAGGGGACGTGCTGTCACCACTGCTCGCAAATATCTACCTCAATCA
GATGGACAAGTTTCTCGAAACAAACAACGAGATCTTTATTCGATACGCAGACGACTTCGTCATCCTTGTG
GACGACGAGAAATTCGTACAGGCAAAGATCAACAGCTTAAAGACCTTCCTCTCAACTATTGACTTGTCCT
TGAAGGACACTAAGACCGCTATTTACTCTCCGACCCAGTCTTTCGAATTTCTAGGAGTCTCCTTCTACGG
ATCTAACCTGAGTATTAACGAGGCAAAGTTCGATAAGATCCAGGAGAAGATCTATGCCCTGAGTAAGTCT
AACGACTTCAAGACCGACTTCAACTCCTATATTGCTCATCTCCAGACAATCAGCCTGAACCTGATCAAGA
CCGATCAGACTCAACTAAAGAGGTTCATTTACGCCTTAAAGAAGTGTGTGTCCTTGTACATCAAGAATAA
GACAACTCTGAAAACCCGATTAGAGATATTCACATTCCTCGACACTCTGAACTTCGCACTTAACTTCAAG
TCCAAAGGTGAGAAGGACGAGTTCTACAATCAGATCTACGCTCTCACCAGAGAGAAGCAAGCACTGAAGG
CCAAGCCACAACCTAACCCGCAGCATGTCTTGAATAAGAAGAAGAAGCATTACCTTGAGCAGTTCGCTCA
AAATAGCTTGCTCCATATTAGTACCCCTCACTGCTTCTTGGGCGTCAGCAACGTGAATTTCGTTATCAGA
TATAAGGGAAAGGTGATTCTGAAGGTCCGAATAGACCAGATCCACCAGATTATCATAGCCTGTGACATCT
CATTGTCCACTAATGCTATTAAGGCCGCAACCAAGCGAAACATATCTATCGACTTTCTTGGATTCAATAA
TCAGATATACGCCAGCCTGTTCAGTCACACCAGTACAATAACACCGGCTTATAAGGCCCAGATCGACTTC
CTAAATTCCCCAAACTCATTGAATCTGGCTAAGGAATTTATAAAGGCAAAGGCAACCAATCAGATCAACT
ATTTGAAGTACTTGGACAAGCACTACAAGATCTTGGCATCCAATATCGACAAGATGCACAAGAACCTGAA
GAAGGCCCTTATTTCAGCCACCACCACCTCGGAGCTGATGGGATACGAGGGAGCCATCAGTAGCCTGTAC
TTCGATGCCATTGCCTCAACTCTCGAAGATAAAGAGTTTAAGCGTGTTGGTAAGGGTGCTACCGACCTTG
TTAACTCGCTTCTGAACTACGGTTACGCCATCTTGTACTCCACCGTCCAGTCTGCACTGATTAAGGCAGG
CTTATACCTGAACATTTCCTACTTCCACGTTTCAGCCAAGTTCAGTTTGTCTTTCGACTTCATCGAAGAA
TTTAGGGTGGTGGCCGTGGACCGTGTGGTATTCACCTTACTCCACCAGAAAACTAAGCTGTCCTTGAAGG
ACGGGCTGCTAGATGTCCCGACCAAGAAGAAGTTAACACAGAAAGTCGCCCTGGCACTACTCAGCACTCA
CAAGTACAAGAACGAGGAGCTGAACCTAGAGCAGATCATTCAGGCCCAGGCTTACCTCTTGAGAAAACAG
ATCTTCAATGAGGCCAAGTATAAAGGGTTCCTGGTTCGATTCCAGGGTTAGCGTACGTTAACTTTAAGAA
GGAGAACTTAAGATGCACTACATTATTTGCTACGATATTGCTCAGACTCGACGAAGAACAAGGCTGGCTA
CCCTACTAGAGGCCATTGGTACACGAGCTAATAAGTCTGTTTTCGAGGCCAAATTGACTGCCAAGGAATT
GGAATTGTTCATCGCTAAGGCTAAGGCAATAATAGAACCAAAGACGGACTCTGTCCTCATTTACCCGCTT
TGCTTCGATTGCATGATCAAGTCTCTGTCGCTAGGTCAGAAGGGAGTGTTCGAGGTGAAGGACTCTTTCG
TATGACTCGAGATCCGGCTGCTAACAAAGCCCGAAAGGAAGCTGAGTTGGCTGCTGCCACCGCTGAGCAA
TAACTAGCATAACCCCTTGGGGCCTCTAAACGGGTCTTGAGGGGTTTTTTGCTGAAAGGAGGAACTATAT
CCGGATA
Features (pLannotate 1.2.2; 18 found; start..end, strand, type, name):
    205..318     +  rep_origin     M13 ori (fragment): M13 bacteriophage origin of replication; arrow indicates direction of (+) strand synthesis
    344..401     +  promoter       AmpR promoter (fragment): bla
    410..1225    -  CDS            KanR: aminoglycoside phosphotransferase; aph(3')-Ia; confers resistance to kanamycin in bacteria or G418 (Geneticin®) in eukaryotes
   1347..1935    +  rep_origin     ori: high-copy-number ColE1/pMB1/pBR322/pUC origin of replication
   2121..2260    -  misc_feature   bom: basis of mobility region from pBR322
   2362..2553    -  CDS            rop: Rop protein, which maintains plasmids at low copy number; rop
   2570..2950    +  CDS            YPB1_ECOLX: Protein predicted: Swiss-Prot protein existence level 4. From Escherichia coli.
   3022..3313    -  CDS            TcR (fragment): tetracycline efflux protein; tet; confers resistance to tetracycline
   3328..3349    -  protein_bind   CAP binding site: CAP binding activates transcription in the presence of cAMP. E. coli catabolite activator protein
   3362..4444    -  CDS            lacI: lac repressor; lacI; The lac repressor binds to the lac operator to inhibit transcription in E. coli. This inhibition can be relieved by adding lactose or isopropyl-β-D-thiogalactopyranoside (IPTG).
   4445..4522    -  promoter       lacI promoter: lacI
   4530..4809    -  CDS            TcR (fragment): tetracycline efflux protein; tet; confers resistance to tetracycline
   4835..4853    +  promoter       T7 promoter: promoter for bacteriophage T7 RNA polymerase
   4854..4878    +  protein_bind   lac operator: The lac repressor binds to the lac operator to inhibit transcription in E. coli. This inhibition can be relieved by adding lactose or isopropyl-β-D-thiogalactopyranoside (IPTG). lac repressor encoded by lacI
   4893..4915    +  RBS            RBS: efficient ribosome binding site from bacteriophage T7 gene 10 (Olins and Rangwala, 1989)
   7128..7145    +  RBS            RBS (fragment): efficient ribosome binding site from bacteriophage T7 gene 10 (Olins and Rangwala, 1989)
   7437..7486    +  CDS            SET1 (fragment): solubility-enhancement tag derived from T7 phage gene 10B
   7494..7541    +  terminator     T7 terminator: transcription terminator for bacteriophage T7 RNA polymerase
