[The description below was written by a language model from this plasmid's Addgene catalogue record and pLannotate feature annotations shown in this document.]
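Description:
pFS_0347_pET30-RT-CRISPR_Campylobacter_fetus_subsp._Fetus_ARRAY_1 is a 7,567 nt bacterial expression plasmid built on the Novagen pET30b+ backbone. It replicates in E. coli from a ColE1/pMB1-type origin accompanied by the bom mobility region and the rop gene, which holds copy number down, consistent with the catalogue's low-copy designation. Selection is by kanamycin through the aph(3')-Ia gene. A fragment of a filamentous phage origin and short remnants of a tetracycline resistance gene are also detected; these are backbone leftovers rather than functional markers.

The payload is a synthetic version of the Campylobacter fetus subsp. fetus CRISPR adaptation module: a reverse transcriptase–Cas1 fusion (CfRT-Cas1) together with Cas2. It is placed under a T7 promoter with an adjacent lac operator (T7lac), followed by a T7 gene 10 ribosome binding site and closed by the T7 terminator. The plasmid-borne lacI gene supplies repressor, so expression requires a host providing T7 RNA polymerase and is induced with IPTG. The automated annotation does not label the Cas coding sequences or the CRISPR array. They presumably lie in the unannotated stretch between the first ribosome binding site and the terminator, where a second partial RBS hit may mark a further translation start. The short solubility-tag match near the terminator is probably a chance or residual hit.

According to the record, the plasmid also encodes C. fetus CRISPR array 1 and is compatible with the SENECA acquisition readout, a method for selectively recovering newly expanded arrays. It was made for work on transcriptional recording, in which RT-Cas1–Cas2 acquires spacers from cellular RNA into the array, and sequencing the array then reads out that record.
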