Addgene plasmid #116959: pFS_0347_pET30-RT-CRISPR_Campylobacter_fetus_subsp._Fetus_ARRAY_1
Purpose: Expresses CfRT-Cas1-Cas2 under pT7lac promoter, encodes CfCRISPR array 1, compatible with SENECA acquisition readout
Depositing lab: Randall Platt. Depositing organization: ETH Zurich (Swiss Federal Institute of Technology). Publication: Transcriptional recording by CRISPR spacer acquisition from RNA. Schmidt F, Cherepkova MY, Platt RJ. Nature. 2018 Oct;562(7727):380-385. doi: 10.1038/s41586-018-0569-1. Epub 2018 Oct 3. PubMed 30283135.
Backbone
  Vector backbone: pET30b+
  Backbone manufacturer: Novagen
  Vector type: Bacterial Expression
Growth in bacteria
  Bacterial resistance: Kanamycin, 50 μg/mL
  Growth temperature: 37°C
  Growth strain: Stbl3
  Copy number: Low Copy
Gene/Insert
  Gene/Insert name: Campylobacter fetus subsp. Fetus RT-Cas1-Cas2
  Species: Synthetic
  Promoter: T7
  Cloning method: Restriction Enzyme; 5′ cloning site Unknown (unknown if destroyed); 3′ cloning site Unknown (unknown if destroyed)
  Sequencing primers: 5′ T7; 3′ T7-term
Terms and licenses: Academic/Nonprofit Terms; Industry Terms: Not Available to Industry
Depositor comments: Please see the annotated GenBank file and the additional image file for the location of specific features in the sequence of this plasmid.
How to cite: pFS_0347_pET30-RT-CRISPR_Campylobacter_fetus_subsp._Fetus_ARRAY_1 was a gift from Randall Platt (Addgene plasmid # 116959 ; http://n2t.net/addgene:116959 ; RRID:Addgene_116959)
